Addgene plasmid #229724: pGWB414_35S-(ΔTP)DM3(Hh-0)-HA
Purpose: Stable transformation or transient expression of gene of interest in plants
Depositing lab: Eunyoung Chae. Depositing organization: National University of Singapore. Publication: Structural determinants of DANGEROUS MIX 3, an alpha/beta hydrolase that triggers NLR-mediated genetic incompatibility in plants. Wan WL, Kim G, Kim N, Tan YY, Watari M, Charoennit N, Lee RRQ, Phang IRK, Wang J, Liew YY, Hu D, Ng SK, Zhang Y, Jang IC, Song JJ, Chae E. Mol Cell. 2025 Jul 17;85(14):2776-2795.e8. doi: 10.1016/j.molcel.2025.06.021. PubMed 40680723.
Backbone
  Vector backbone: pGWB414
  Backbone manufacturer: Tsuyoshi Nakagawa (Addgene plasmid #74856)
  Vector type: Plant Expression
Growth in bacteria
  Bacterial resistance: Spectinomycin, 50 μg/mL
  Growth temperature: 37°C
  Growth strain: DH5alpha
  Copy number: High Copy
Gene/Insert
  Gene/Insert name: DM3(Hh-0) (alt name: At3g61540)
  Species: A. thaliana (mustard weed)
  Mutation: amino acid 1-52 were deleted
  Entrez Gene: AT3G61540 (a.k.a. AT3G61540)
  Cloning method: Gateway Cloning
  Sequencing primers: 5′ N/A
Terms and licenses: Academic/Nonprofit Terms; Industry Terms: Not Available to Industry
Depositor comments: Please visit https://doi.org/10.1101/2024.10.28.620575 for bioRxiv preprint.
How to cite: pGWB414_35S-(ΔTP)DM3(Hh-0)-HA was a gift from Eunyoung Chae (Addgene plasmid # 229724 ; http://n2t.net/addgene:229724 ; RRID:Addgene_229724)
