[The description below was written by a language model from this plasmid's Addgene catalogue record and pLannotate feature annotations shown in this document.]
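Description:
pGWB414_35S-(ΔTP)DM3(Hh-0)-HA is a Gateway-derived binary T-DNA vector for plant expression, built on the pGWB414 backbone and intended for Agrobacterium-mediated stable transformation or transient expression. The roughly 12.3 kb plasmid carries a ColE1/pBR322-type origin with a bom site for propagation in E. coli, and the pVS1 origin with its RepA replication and StaA stability genes for maintenance in Agrobacterium. Bacterial selection relies on an aadA (SmR) gene conferring spectinomycin resistance.

Between the nopaline-type right and left border repeats lie two plant cassettes. The first is the payload. A CaMV 35S promoter drives the Arabidopsis thaliana gene DM3 (DANGEROUS MIX 3, At3g61540), here the allele from the Hh-0 accession. It is flanked by attB1 and attB2 sites left by Gateway recombination and followed by a C-terminal 3xHA epitope tag and a NOS terminator. The insert lacks amino acids 1–52, and the "ΔTP" in the name suggests removal of an N-terminal transit peptide, although the record does not define the abbreviation. The annotation software's partial matches to a bacterial proline iminopeptidase within the insert fit the alpha/beta hydrolase nature of DM3 rather than indicating a separate gene. The second cassette is a NOS promoter–NeoR/KanR (nptII)–NOS terminator unit that allows kanamycin selection of transformed plants. Residual lacZα and lac promoter fragments are backbone remnants.

The associated work concerns structural determinants of DM3 as a trigger of NLR-mediated genetic incompatibility. The construct therefore allows constitutive expression of an N-terminally truncated DM3 variant in plants, with the HA tag permitting immunodetection or pull-down of the protein.
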