Features (pLannotate 1.2.2; 29 found; start..end, strand, type, name):
     54..78      -  misc_feature   RB T-DNA repeat: right border repeat from nopaline C58 T-DNA
    144..298     -  CDS            lacZα (fragment): LacZα fragment of β-galactosidase; lacZ fragment
    301..321     -  misc_feature   MCS (fragment): pUC18/19 multiple cloning site
    812..1153    +  promoter       CaMV 35S promoter: strong constitutive promoter from cauliflower mosaic virus
   1179..1203    +  protein_bind   attB1: mutant version of attB; recombination site for the Gateway® BP reaction BP Clonase™
   1665..1868    +  CDS            pip (fragment): PIP_AERSO - Also known as pap. Experimental evidence at protein level: Swiss-Prot protein existence level 1. Higher activity toward long peptides. Acts on hydroxyproline beta-naphthylamide with almost as high an activity as on proline beta- naphthylamide. From Aeromonas sobria.
   2968..3096    +  CDS            pip (fragment): PIP_AERSO - Also known as pap. Experimental evidence at protein level: Swiss-Prot protein existence level 1. Higher activity toward long peptides. Acts on hydroxyproline beta-naphthylamide with almost as high an activity as on proline beta- naphthylamide. From Aeromonas sobria.
   3376..3400    -  protein_bind   attB2: mutant version of attB; recombination site for the Gateway® BP reaction BP Clonase™
   3429..3518    +  CDS            3xHA: three tandem HA epitope tags
   3552..3804    +  terminator     NOS terminator: nopaline synthase terminator and poly(A) signal
   3859..3881    -  protein_bind   lac operator (fragment): The lac repressor binds to the lac operator to inhibit transcription in E. coli. This inhibition can be relieved by adding lactose or isopropyl-β-D-thiogalactopyranoside (IPTG). lac repressor encoded by lacI
   3885..3915    -  promoter       lac promoter: promoter for the E. coli lac operon
   3930..3951    -  protein_bind   CAP binding site: CAP binding activates transcription in the presence of cAMP. E. coli catabolite activator protein
   3985..4237    -  terminator     NOS terminator: nopaline synthase terminator and poly(A) signal
   4244..4450    -  CDS            ocd (fragment): OCD_AGRFC - Experimental evidence at protein level: Swiss-Prot protein existence level 1. Catalyzes the conversion of L-ornithine into L-proline with release of ammonia. Is involved in the utilization of nopaline, a catabolic pathway that proceeds through L-arginine and L-ornithine to L-proline. Nopaline is a predominant opine in plant cells transformed with Ti plasmid pTiC58. From Agrobacterium fabrum (strain C58 / ATCC 33970) (Agrobacterium tumefaciens (strain C58)).
   4457..4606    -  CDS            ble (fragment): BLE_KLEPN - Experimental evidence at protein level: Swiss-Prot protein existence level 1. Binding protein with a strong affinity to the bleomycin family of antibiotics. Binds to CL990; an antimitotic-antibiotic compound. From Klebsiella pneumoniae.
   4627..5421    -  CDS            NeoR/KanR: aminoglycoside phosphotransferase from Tn5; aph(3')-II (or nptII); confers resistance to neomycin, kanamycin, and G418 (Geneticin®)
   5442..5625    -  promoter       NOS promoter: nopaline synthase promoter NOS promoter
   5831..5855    -  misc_feature   LB T-DNA repeat: left border repeat from nopaline C58 T-DNA
   6114..6137    +  promoter       Pc promoter (fragment): intI1 (promoter lies within the coding sequence); class 1 integron promoter
   6313..6369    +  CDS            GmR (fragment): gentamycin acetyltransferase; aacC1; confers resistance to gentamycin
   6380..7167    +  CDS            SmR (fragment): aminoglycoside adenylyltransferase (Murphy, 1985); aadA; confers resistance to spectinomycin and streptomycin
   7413..8001    +  rep_origin     ori: high-copy-number ColE1/pMB1/pBR322/pUC origin of replication
   8187..8327    -  misc_feature   bom: basis of mobility region from pBR322
   8429..8468    -  CDS            rop (fragment): Rop protein, which maintains plasmids at low copy number; rop
   8671..8865    -  rep_origin     pVS1 oriV: origin of replication for the Pseudomonas plasmid pVS1 (Heeb et al., 2000)
   8931..10004   -  CDS            pVS1 RepA: replication protein from the Pseudomonas plasmid pVS1 (Heeb et al., 2000)
  10433..11062   -  CDS            pVS1 StaA: stability protein from the Pseudomonas plasmid pVS1 (Heeb et al., 2000)
  11622..12023   -  CDS            Y4CG_SINFN (fragment): Protein inferred from homology: Swiss-Prot protein existence level 3. From Sinorhizobium fredii (strain NBRC 101917 / NGR234).
>Addgene plasmid #229724 | pGWB414_35S-(ΔTP)DM3(Hh-0)-HA | addgene full sequence | sequence record 496470 | Addgene NGS Result
TTTCACGCCCTTTTAAATATCCGATTATTCTAATAAACGCTCTTTTCTCTTAGGTTTACCCGCCAATATA
TCCTGTCAAACACTGATAGTTTAAACTGAAGGCGGGAAACGACAATCTGATCCAAGCTCAAGCTGCTCTA
GCATTCGCCATTCAGGCTGCGCAACTGTTGGGAAGGGCGATCGGTGCGGGCCTCTTCGCTATTACGCCAG
CTGGCGAAAGGGGGATGTGCTGCAAGGCGATTAAGTTGGGTAACGCCAGGGTTTTCCCAGTCACGACGTT
GTAAAACGACGGCCAGTGCCAAGCTTGCATGCCTGCAGGTCCCCAGATTAGCCTTTTCAATTTCAGAAAG
AATGCTAACCCACAGATGGTTAGAGAGGCTTACGCAGCAGGTCTCATCAAGACGATCTACCCGAGCAATA
ATCTCCAGGAAATCAAATACCTTCCCAAGAAGGTTAAAGATGCAGTCAAAAGATTCAGGACTAACTGCAT
CAAGAACACAGAGAAAGATATATTTCTCAAGATCAGAAGTACTATTCCAGTATGGACGATTCAAGGCTTG
CTTCACAAACCAAGGCAAGTAATAGAGATTGGAGTCTCTAAAAAGGTAGTTCCCACTGAATCAAAGGCCA
TGGAGTCAAAGATTCAAATAGAGGACCTAACAGAACTCGCCGTAAAGACTGGCGAACAGTTCATACAGAG
TCTCTTACGACTCAATGACAAGAAGAAAATCTTCGTCAACATGGTGGAGCACGACACACTTGTCTACTCC
AAAAATATCAAAGATACAGTCTCAGAAGACCAAAGGGCAATTGAGACTTTTCAACAAAGGGTAATATCCG
GAAACCTCCTCGGATTCCATTGCCCAGCTATCTGTCACTTTATTGTGAAGATAGTGGAAAAGGAAGGTGG
CTCCTACAAATGCCATCATTGCGATAAAGGAAAGGCCATCGTTGAAGATGCCTCTGCCGACAGTGGTCCC
AAAGATGGACCCCCACCCACGAGGAGCATCGTGGAAAAAGAAGACGTTCCAACCACGTCTTCAAAGCAAG
TGGATTGATGTGATATCTCCACTGACGTAAGGGATGACGCACAATCCCACTATCCTTCGCAAGACCCTTC
CTCTATATAAGGAAGTTCATTTCATTTGGAGAGAACACGGGGGACTCTAGAGTTATCAACAAGTTTGTAC
AAAAAAGCAGGCTCCGAATTCGCCCTTATGGAAGCGGGATCGGTTTACGTCGATGTAGCTGGGGAATCGA
AGTCGGAGCATGTTACTGGGAAGTGGTTTTCGGTGCCGGAGCTCCGACTGCGTGACCACCGGTTCATAGT
TCCTCTTGATTATTCCAAAAGTTCTCCCAAAATTACCGTCTTTGCTCGAGAGATCGTTGCGGGTAACTTG
AAATTTGGAGCTTTTTGATTCAGAGCTCTTTCTGTGATTACGAAGCTAAAAGTTTGTGTCTTTTGTTTTT
TGTAGTTGGGAAAGAGGAGCAAGCAATGCCGTATTTATTGTATTTGCAAGGTGGTCCAGGATTTGAAGGT
CCAAGGCCTAGTGAAGCTAGTGGATGGATTCAAAGAGCTTGTGAAGAGTTTCGAGTGGTCTTACTCGATC
AAGTATGATGCTTTCATAGTTTTATACTCTTCTCTGGACAGTTTTTTTAGTCTTTTTGTTGTTCTAATTT
TGTTTGTCCTGCAGCGAGGAACAGGCTTGTCCACTCCTTTAATATGTTCCTCTATGCTTCAATTCAAATC
AGCAAAGGAATTAGCTGATTATTTGGTTCACTTTCGAGCTGATAATATAGTTAAAGATGCTGAGTTTATT
AGAGTTCGTCTTGTTCCTAAGGCTGATCCTTGGACAATTTTGGGTCAGGTAATTTGTCTTTGTATTGTCT
ATTGGTCATCTTGCTTCAGTTCTTGTCATTTGATTTTGTATTCATCTTTTTTTCTTCAAATCTACAGAGT
TTCGGTGGCTTTTGTGCACTTACATATCTGAGTTTTGCACCCGAAGGACTCAAACAAGTGCTAATAACTG
GAGGAATTCCACCAATTGGTAAAGCATGTACAGCAGATGATGTATATGAAGCCGGTTTTGAACAAGTTGC
TCGCCAAAATGAAAAATACTACAAGAGATTCCCTCAAGACATTGAGATTGTTCGTGAACTCGTAAATTAC
TTGGCTGAATCTGAAGGTGGCGGGGTGAGGGATTACAACATTTGCTCAATCCACTGACCAGTTTAGTTTA
GTTCCTTACTTGTCTCTGTTTCTTTGTCTTTAGGTACCTCTCCCATCAGGAGGCATTCTTACTCCTAAGG
GTCTTCAAACTCTTGGTCTTTCTGGTTTAGGATCAAGTACTGGTTTTGAGCGCCTGCATTATATGTAAGA
GTTTAGCTTAATTTTTATCAACCACCTCACATGTTCTGTGTTAAATCTGGCCTTCTTAATTGATCATAGG
TTGGAGAGAGTATGGGATCCTATTTTAGTTACTGGAGCTCCAAAGTGTATTAGTCAGTTCTTCTTAAACG
CTGTAAGAGACCCACAAAAATTTGTTGTTTTCTGTTCTCAGCTCAAATAAGGAATTCAATAGTCTGAGAC
ATTTTATCGTTGCTGCAGTTTGAGAGTTGGCATTCTTTTGATGCAAATCCACTATATGCTCTTCTCCACG
AGGCCATATACTGTGAGGTATAGTCTCTTCAAATTTCTCATCTTTTTTTCTATTTCAGACAATTCCTTCT
TCTTGTTATCATTTATGTTTAAATGGAAACTTTTTCAGGGTGCTTCATCAGGATGGTCTGCTCATAGATT
ACGGGATAAATATGAGTACAAATTCGACGCAATGAAGGCAGTCAAAGAAAGTCAGCCTGTACTCTTCACA
GGAGAGGTACAGGTTTTGAGTATTTCTAATTGTATGGCTCATAGCTTGGATGATTGGTCCACATTGCTTA
ACTAAAATAGAATTTGGATTTGTATAGATGATATTTCCATGGATGTTTGATGAAATTCATGCCTTGAAGC
CATTTAAAGCTGCCGCCGATCTTTTGGCCAAGAAAGAGGATTGGCCTCCATTATATGATGTTCCTAGATT
GCAGAATAACAAGGTCTGTTTCAGAATCTTGATCGTTCTTTCATATGGATCAAATAATTTTACTCTGTTT
CACATGATTTCTTTTTGTAGGTGCCTGTTGCTGCAGCGGTTTACTACGAAGATATGTATGTAAACTTCAA
GCTGGTGACGGAAACAGCTTCTCATATATCGGGTATCAGACTTTGGGTAACGAATGAGTTTATGCATTCG
GGTCTTCGTGATGCTGGAAGACAAATTATTGATCATTTGTTGGGAATGATCAATGGGAAAAAGCCTCTCT
TTAAGGGCGAATTCGACCCAGCTTTCTTGTACAAAGTGGTTGATAACAGCGGGTTAATTAACATCTTTTA
CCCATACGATGTTCCTGACTATGCGGGCTATCCCTATGACGTCCCGGACTATGCAGGATCCTATCCATAT
GACGTTCCAGATTACGCTGCTCAGTGCAGCGCTTAGAGCTCGAATTTCCCCGATCGTTCAAACATTTGGC
AATAAAGTTTCTTAAGATTGAATCCTGTTGCCGGTCTTGCGATGATTATCATATAATTTCTGTTGAATTA
CGTTAAGCATGTAATAATTAACATGTAATGCATGACGTTATTTATGAGATGGGTTTTTATGATTAGAGTC
CCGCAATTATACATTTAATACGCGATAGAAAACAAAATATAGCGCGCAAACTAGGATAAATTATCGCGCG
CGGTGTCATCTATGTTACTAGATCGGGAATTGGTTCCGGAACCAATTCGTAATCATGTCATAGCTGTTTC
CTGTGTGAAATTGTTATCCGCTCACAATTCCACACAACATACGAGCCGGAAGCATAAAGTGTAAAGCCTG
GGGTGCCTAATGAGTGAGCTAACTCACATTAGGCTGAATTAGGCGCGCCTATTTCTGAATTCCCGATCTA
GTAACATAGATGACACCGCGCGCGATAATTTATCCTAGTTTGCGCGCTATATTTTGTTTTCTATCGCGTA
TTAAATGTATAATTGCGGGACTCTAATCATAAAAACCCATCTCATAAATAACGTCATGCATTACATGTTA
ATTATTACATGCTTAACGTAATTCAACAGAAATTATATGATAATCATCGCAAGACCGGCAACAGGATTCA
ATCTTAAGAAACTTTATTGCCAAATGTTTGAACGATCGGGGATCATCCGGGTCTGTGGCGGGAACTCCAC
GAAAATATCCGAACGCAGCAAGATATCGCGGTGCATCTCGGTCTTGCCTGGGCAGTCGCCGCCGACGCCG
TTGATGTGGACGCCGGGCCCGATCATATTGTCGCTCAGGATCGTGGCGTTGTGCTTGTCGGCCGTTGCTG
TCGTAATGATATCGGCACCTTCGACCGCCTGTTCCGCAGAGATCCCGTGGGCGAAGAACTCCAGCATGAG
ATCCCCGCGCTGGAGGATCATCCAGCCGGCGTCCCGGAAAACGATTCCGAAGCCCAACCTTTCATAGAAG
GCGGCGGTGGAATCGAAATCTCGTGATGGCAGGTTGGGCGTCGCTTGGTCGGTCATTTCGAACCCCAGAG
TCCCGCTCAGAAGAACTCGTCAAGAAGGCGATAGAAGGCGATGCGCTGCGAATCGGGAGCGGCGATACCG
TAAAGCACGAGGAAGCGGTCAGCCCATTCGCCGCCAAGCTCTTCAGCAATATCACGGGTAGCCAACGCTA
TGTCCTGATAGCGGTCCGCCACACCCAGCCGGCCACAGTCGATGAATCCAGAAAAGCGGCCATTTTCCAC
CATGATATTCGGCAAGCAGGCATCGCCATGGGTCACGACGAGATCATCGCCGTCGGGCATGCGCGCCTTG
AGCCTGGCGAACAGTTCGGCTGGCGCGAGCCCCTGATGCTCTTCGTCCAGATCATCCTGATCGACAAGAC
CGGCTTCCATCCGAGTACGTGCTCGCTCGATGCGATGTTTCGCTTGGTGGTCGAATGGGCAGGTAGCCGG
ATCAAGCGTATGCAGCCGCCGCATTGCATCAGCCATGATGGATACTTTCTCGGCAGGAGCAAGGTGAGAT
GACAGGAGATCCTGCCCCGGCACTTCGCCCAATAGCAGCCAGTCCCTTCCCGCTTCAGTGACAACGTCGA
GCACAGCTGCGCAAGGAACGCCCGTCGTGGCCAGCCACGATAGCCGCGCTGCCTCGTCCTGCAGTTCATT
CAGGGCACCGGACAGGTCGGTCTTGACAAAAAGAACCGGGCGCCCCTGCGCTGACAGCCGGAACACGGCG
GCATCAGAGCAGCCGATTGTCTGTTGTGCCCAGTCATAGCCGAATAGCCTCTCCACCCAAGCGGCCGGAG
AACCTGCGTGCAATCCATCTTGTTCAATCATGCGAAACGATCCAGATCCGGTGCAGATTATTTGGATTGA
GAGTGAATATGAGACTCTAATTGGATACCGAGGGGAATTTATGGAACGTCAGTGGAGCATTTTTGACAAG
AAATATTTGCTAGCTGATAGTGACCTTAGGCGACTTTTGAACGCGCAATAATGGTTTCTGACGTATGTGC
TTAGCTCATTAAACTCCAGAAACCCGCGGCTGAGTGGCTCCTTCAACGTTGCGGTTCTGTCAGTTCCAAA
CGTAAAACGGCTTGTCCCGCGTCATCGGCGGGGGTCATAACGTGACTCCCTTAATTCTCCGCTCATGATG
AATTCAGAAATAAATTCAGCCTAATTCGGCGTTAATTCAGTACATTAAAAACGTCCGCAATGTGTTATTA
AGTTGTCTAAGCGTCAATTTGTTTACACCACAATATATCCTGCCACCAGCCAGCCAACAGCTCCCCGACC
GGCAGCTCGGCACAAAATCACCACTCGATACAGGCAGCCCATCAGTCCGGGACGGCGTCAGCGGGAGAGC
CGTTGTAAGGCGGCAGACTTTGCTCATGTTACCGATGCTATTCGGAAGAACGGCAACTAAGCTGCCGGGT
TTGAAACACGGATGATCTCGCGGAGGGTAGCATGTTGATTGTAACGATGACAGAGCGTTGCTGCCTGTGA
TCAATTCGGGCACGAACCCAGTGGACATAAGCCTGTTCGGTTCGTAAGCTGTAATGCAAGTAGCGTATGC
GCTCACGCAACTGGTCCAGAACCTTGACCGAACGCAGCGGTGGTAACGGCGCAGTGGCGGTTTTCATGGC
TTGTTATGACTGTTTTTTTGGGGTACAGTCTATGCCTCGGGCATCCAAGCAGCAAGCGCGTTACGCCGTG
GGTCGATGTTTGATGTTATGGAGCAGCAACGATGTTACGCAGCAGGGCAGTCGCCCTAAAACAAAGTTAA
ACATCATGGGGGAAGCGGTGATCGCCGAAGTATCGACTCAACTATCAGAGGTAGTTGGCGTCATCGAGCG
CCATCTCGAACCGACGTTGCTGGCCGTACATTTGTACGGCTCCGCAGTGGATGGCGGCCTGAAGCCACAC
AGTGATATTGATTTGCTGGTTACGGTGACCGTAAGGCTTGATGAAACAACGCGGCGAGCTTTGATCAACG
ACCTTTTGGAAACTTCGGCTTCCCCTGGAGAGAGCGAGATTCTCCGCGCTGTAGAAGTCACCATTGTTGT
GCACGACGACATCATTCCGTGGCGTTATCCAGCTAAGCGCGAACTGCAATTTGGAGAATGGCAGCGCAAT
GACATTCTTGCAGGTATCTTCGAGCCAGCCACGATCGACATTGATCTGGCTATCTTGCTGACAAAAGCAA
GAGAACATAGCGTTGCCTTGGTAGGTCCAGCGGCGGAGGAACTCTTTGATCCGGTTCCTGAACAGGATCT
ATTTGAGGCGCTAAATGAAACCTTAACGCTATGGAACTCGCCGCCCGACTGGGCTGGCGATGAGCGAAAT
GTAGTGCTTACGTTGTCCCGCATTTGGTACAGCGCAGTAACCGGCAAAATCGCGCCGAAGGATGTCGCTG
CCGACTGGGCAATGGAGCGCCTGCCGGCCCAGTATCAGCCCGTCATACTTGAAGCTAGACAGGCTTATCT
TGGACAAGAAGAAGATCGCTTGGCCTCGCGCGCAGATCAGTTGGAAGAATTTGTCCACTACGTGAAAGGC
GAGATCACCAAGGTAGTCGGCAAATAATGTCTAGCTAGAAATTCGTTCAAGCCGACGCCGCTTCGCGGCG
CGGCTTAACTCAAGCGTTAGATGCACTAAGCACATAATTGCTCACAGCCAAACTATCAGGTCAAGTCTGC
TTTTATTATTTTTAAGCGTGCATAATAAGCCCTACACAAATTGGGAGATATATCATGCATGACCAAAATC
CCTTAACGTGAGTTTTCGTTCCACTGAGCGTCAGACCCCGTAGAAAAGATCAAAGGATCTTCTTGAGATC
CTTTTTTTCTGCGCGTAATCTGCTGCTTGCAAACAAAAAAACCACCGCTACCAGCGGTGGTTTGTTTGCC
GGATCAAGAGCTACCAACTCTTTTTCCGAAGGTAACTGGCTTCAGCAGAGCGCAGATACCAAATACTGTC
CTTCTAGTGTAGCCGTAGTTAGGCCACCACTTCAAGAACTCTGTAGCACCGCCTACATACCTCGCTCTGC
TAATCCTGTTACCAGTGGCTGCTGCCAGTGGCGATAAGTCGTGTCTTACCGGGTTGGACTCAAGACGATA
GTTACCGGATAAGGCGCAGCGGTCGGGCTGAACGGGGGGTTCGTGCACACAGCCCAGCTTGGAGCGAACG
ACCTACACCGAACTGAGATACCTACAGCGTGAGCTATGAGAAAGCGCCACGCTTCCCGAAGGGAGAAAGG
CGGACAGGTATCCGGTAAGCGGCAGGGTCGGAACAGGAGAGCGCACGAGGGAGCTTCCAGGGGGAAACGC
CTGGTATCTTTATAGTCCTGTCGGGTTTCGCCACCTCTGACTTGAGCGTCGATTTTTGTGATGCTCGTCA
GGGGGGCGGAGCCTATGGAAAAACGCCAGCAACGCGGCCTTTTTACGGTTCCTGGCCTTTTGCTGGCCTT
TTGCTCACATGTTCTTTCCTGCGTTATCCCCTGATTCTGTGGATAACCGTATTACCGCCTTTGAGTGAGC
TGATACCGCTCGCCGCAGCCGAACGACCGAGCGCAGCGAGTCAGTGAGCGAGGAAGCGGAAGAGCGCCTG
ATGCGGTATTTTCTCCTTACGCATCTGTGCGGTATTTCACACCGCATATGGTGCACTCTCAGTACAATCT
GCTCTGATGCCGCATAGTTAAGCCAGTATACACTCCGCTATCGCTACGTGACTGGGTCATGGCTGCGCCC
CGACACCCGCCAACACCCGCTGACGCGCCCTGACGGGCTTGTCTGCTCCCGGCATCCGCTTACAGACAAG
CTGTGACCGTCTCCGGGAGCTGCATGTGTCAGAGGTTTTCACCGTCATCACCGAAACGCGCGAGGCAGGG
TGCCTTGATGTGGGCGCCGGCGGTCGAGTGGCGACGGCGCGGCTTGTCCGCGCCCTGGTAGATTGCCTGG
CCGTAGGCCAGCCATTTTTGAGCGGCCAGCGGCCGCGATAGGCCGACGCGAAGCGGCGGGGCGTAGGGAG
CGCAGCGACCGAAGGGTAGGCGCTTTTTGCAGCTCTTCGGCTGTGCGCTGGCCAGACAGTTATGCACAGG
CCAGGCGGGTTTTAAGAGTTTTAATAAGTTTTAAAGAGTTTTAGGCGGAAAAATCGCCTTTTTTCTCTTT
TATATCAGTCACTTACATGTGTGACCGGTTCCCAATGTACGGCTTTGGGTTCCCAATGTACGGGTTCCGG
TTCCCAATGTACGGCTTTGGGTTCCCAATGTACGTGCTATCCACAGGAAAGAGACCTTTTCGACCTTTTT
CCCCTGCTAGGGCAATTTGCCCTAGCATCTGCTCCGTACATTAGGAACCGGCGGATGCTTCGCCCTCGAT
CAGGTTGCGGTAGCGCATGACTAGGATCGGGCCAGCCTGCCCCGCCTCCTCCTTCAAATCGTACTCCGGC
AGGTCATTTGACCCGATCAGCTTGCGCACGGTGAAACAGAACTTCTTGAACTCTCCGGCGCTGCCACTGC
GTTCGTAGATCGTCTTGAACAACCATCTGGCTTCTGCCTTGCCTGCGGCGCGGCGTGCCAGGCGGTAGAG
AAAACGGCCGATGCCGGGATCGATCAAAAAGTAATCGGGGTGAACCGTCAGCACGTCCGGGTTCTTGCCT
TCTGTGATCTCGCGGTACATCCAATCAGCTAGCTCGATCTCGATGTACTCCGGCCGCCCGGTTTCGCTCT
TTACGATCTTGTAGCGGCTAATCAAGGCTTCACCCTCGGATACCGTCACCAGGCGGCCGTTCTTGGCCTT
CTTCGTACGCTGCATGGCAACGTGCGTGGTGTTTAACCGAATGCAGGTTTCTACCAGGTCGTCTTTCTGC
TTTCCGCCATCGGCTCGCCGGCAGAACTTGAGTACGTCCGCAACGTGTGGACGGAACACGCGGCCGGGCT
TGTCTCCCTTCCCTTCCCGGTATCGGTTCATGGATTCGGTTAGATGGGAAACCGCCATCAGTACCAGGTC
GTAATCCCACACACTGGCCATGCCGGCCGGCCCTGCGGAAACCTCTACGTGCCCGTCTGGAAGCTCGTAG
CGGATCACCTCGCCAGCTCGTCGGTCACGCTTCGACAGACGGAAAACGGCCACGTCCATGATGCTGCGAC
TATCGCGGGTGCCCACGTCATAGAGCATCGGAACGAAAAAATCTGGTTGCTCGTCGCCCTTGGGCGGCTT
CCTAATCGACGGCGCACCGGCTGCCGGCGGTTGCCGGGATTCTTTGCGGATTCGATCAGCGGCCGCTTGC
CACGATTCACCGGGGCGTGCTTCTGCCTCGATGCGTTGCCGCTGGGCGGCCTGCGCGGCCTTCAACTTCT
CCACCAGGTCATCACCCAGCGCCGCGCCGATTTGTACCGGGCCGGATGGTTTGCGACCGCTCACGCCGAT
TCCTCGGGCTTGGGGGTTCCAGTGCCATTGCAGGGCCGGCAGACAACCCAGCCGCTTACGCCTGGCCAAC
CGCCCGTTCCTCCACACATGGGGCATTCCACGGCGTCGGTGCCTGGTTGTTCTTGATTTTCCATGCCGCC
TCCTTTAGCCGCTAAAATTCATCTACTCATTTATTCATTTGCTCATTTACTCTGGTAGCTGCGCGATGTA
TTCAGATAGCAGCTCGGTAATGGTCTTGCCTTGGCGTACCGCGTACATCTTCAGCTTGGTGTGATCCTCC
GCCGGCAACTGAAAGTTGACCCGCTTCATGGCTGGCGTGTCTGCCAGGCTGGCCAACGTTGCAGCCTTGC
TGCTGCGTGCGCTCGGACGGCCGGCACTTAGCGTGTTTGTGCTTTTGCTCATTTTCTCTTTACCTCATTA
ACTCAAATGAGTTTTGATTTAATTTCAGCGGCCAGCGCCTGGACCTCGCGGGCAGCGTCGCCCTCGGGTT
CTGATTCAAGAACGGTTGTGCCGGCGGCGGCAGTGCCTGGGTAGCTCACGCGCTGCGTGATACGGGACTC
AAGAATGGGCAGCTCGTACCCGGCCAGCGCCTCGGCAACCTCACCGCCGATGCGCGTGCCTTTGATCGCC
CGCGACACGACAAAGGCCGCTTGTAGCCTTCCATCCGTGACCTCAATGCGCTGCTTAACCAGCTCCACCA
GGTCGGCGGTGGCCCATATGTCGTAAGGGCTTGGCTGCACCGGAATCAGCACGAAGTCGGCTGCCTTGAT
CGCGGACACAGCCAAGTCCGCCGCCTGGGGCGCTCCGTCGATCACTACGAAGTCGCGCCGGCCGATGGCC
TTCACGTCGCGGTCAATCGTCGGGCGGTCGATGCCGACAACGGTTAGCGGTTGATCTTCCCGCACGGCCG
CCCAATCGCGGGCACTGCCCTGGGGATCGGAATCGACTAACAGAACATCGGCCCCGGCGAGTTGCAGGGC
GCGGGCTAGATGGGTTGCGATGGTCGTCTTGCCTGACCCGCCTTTCTGGTTAAGTACAGCGATAACCTTC
ATGCGTTCCCCTTGCGTATTTGTTTATTTACTCATCGCATCATATACGCAGCGACCGCATGACGCAAGCT
GTTTTACTCAAATACACATCACCTTTTTAGACGGCGGCGCTCGGTTTCTTCAGCGGCCAAGCTGGCCGGC
CAGGCCGCCAGCTTGGCATCAGACAAACCGGCCAGGATTTCATGCAGCCGCACGGTTGAGACGTGCGCGG
GCGGCTCGAACACGTACCCGGCCGCGATCATCTCCGCCTCGATCTCTTCGGTAATGAAAAACGGTTCGTC
CTGGCCGTCCTGGTGCGGTTTCATGCTTGTTCCTCTTGGCGTTCATTCTCGGCGGCCGCCAGGGCGTCGG
CCTCGGTCAATGCGTCCTCACGGAAGGCACCGCGCCGCCTGGCCTCGGTGGGCGTCACTTCCTCGCTGCG
CTCAAGTGCGCGGTACAGGGTCGAGCGATGCACGCCAAGCAGTGCAGCCGCCTCTTTCACGGTGCGGCCT
TCCTGGTCGATCAGCTCGCGGGCGTGCGCGATCTGTGCCGGGGTGAGGGTAGGGCGGGGGCCAAACTTCA
CGCCTCGGGCCTTGGCGGCCTCGCGCCCGCTCCGGGTGCGGTCGATGATTAGGGAACGCTCGAACTCGGC
AATGCCGGCGAACACGGTCAACACCATGCGGCCGGCCGGCGTGGTGGTGTCGGCCCACGGCTCTGCCAGG
CTACGCAGGCCCGCGCCGGCCTCCTGGATGCGCTCGGCAATGTCCAGTAGGTCGCGGGTGCTGCGGGCCA
GGCGGTCTAGCCTGGTCACTGTCACAACGTCGCCAGGGCGTAGGTGGTCAAGCATCCTGGCCAGCTCCGG
GCGGTCGCGCCTGGTGCCGGTGATCTTCTCGGAAAACAGCTTGGTGCAGCCGGCCGCGTGCAGTTCGGCC
CGTTGGTTGGTCAAGTCCTGGTCGTCGGTGCTGACGCGGGCATAGCCCAGCAGGCCAGCGGCGGCGCTCT
TGTTCATGGCGTAATGTCTCCGGTTCTAGTCGCAAGTATTCTACTTTATGCGACTAAAACACGCGACAAG
AAAACGCCAGGAAAAGGGCAGGGCGGCAGCCTGTCGCGTAACTTAGGACTTGTGCGACATGTCGTTTTCA
GAAGACGGCTGCACTGAACGTCAGAAGCCGACTGCACTATAGCAGCGGAGGGGTTGGATCAAAGTACTTT
GATCCCGAGGGGAACCCTGTGGTTGGCATGCACATACAAATGGACGAACGGATAAACCT
